>Addgene plasmid #21233 | PKC alpha dNPS | addgene partial sequence | sequence record 160083 | T7 5'-TAATACGACTCACTATAGGG-3'
CTCGGATCCTCGAGGCCACCATGGAATTCAACGTGCACGAGGTGAAGGACCACAAATTCATCGCGCGCTT
CTTCAAGCAGCCCACCTTCTGCAGCCACTGCACCGACTTCATCTGGGGGTTTGGGAAACAAGGCTTCCAG
TGCCAAGTTTGCTGTTTTGTGGTCCACAAGAGGTGCCATGAATTTGTTACTTTTTCTTGTCCGGGTGCGG
ATAAGGGACCCGACACTGATGACCCCAGGAGCAAGCACAAGTTCAAAATCCACACTTACGGAAGCCCCAC
CTTCTGCGATCACTGTGGGTCACTGCTCTATGGACTTATCCATCAAGGGATGAAATGTGACACCTGCGAT
ATGAACGTTCACAAGCAATGCGTCATCAATGTCCCCAGCCTCTGCGGAATGGATCACACTGAGAAGAGGG
GGCGGATTTACCTAAAGGCTGAGGTTGCTGATGAAAAGCTCCATGTCACAGTACGAGATGCAAAAAATCT
AATCCCTATGGATCCAAACGGGCTTTCAGATCCTTATGTGAAGCTGAAACTTATTCCTGATCCCAAGAAT
GAAAGCAAGCAAAAAACCAAAACCATCCGCTCCACACTAAATCCGCAGTGGAATGAGTCCTTTACATTCA
AATTGAAACCTTCAGACAAAGACCGACGACTGTCTGTAGAAATCTGGGACTGGGATCGAACAACAAGGAA
TGACTTCATGGGATCCCTTTCCTTTGGAGTTTCGGAGCTGATGAAGATGCCGGCCAGTGGATGGTACAAG
TTGCTTAACCAAGAAGAAGGTGAGTACTACAACGTACCCA
