>Addgene plasmid #21233 | PKC alpha dNPS | addgene partial sequence | sequence record 160085 | SP6 5'-ATTTAGGTGACACTATAG-3'
AGCGGCCGCCAGTGTGATGGATATCTGCAGAATTGGATCCTTAGGCGTAGTCAGGCACGTCGTAAGGATA
GAATTCTACTGCACTCTGTAAGATGGGGTGCACAAACTGGGGGTTGACATACGAGAACCCTTCAAAATCA
GACTGGTCTATGTTAGCAATAACCAGCTGATCAGGTGGTGTTAAGACGGGCTGTCCTCGTGTGAAGAACT
TGTCAAAGTTCTCTGCTCCTTTGCCACACACTTTGGGCTTGAATGGTGGCTGGATCTCCCTGTTCTCCAG
TTTTTCCCAGTCGATCCTCCGGAAGAAGGCATGCTCTCTCACGTCCCTCTCCCCCTCAGGCCCACAGCCC
AGCCGCTTGGCTGGGTGTTTGGTCATCAGTCCTTTGCAGATAGAAACAGCCTCCTTGGACAAGGATTTTG
GATAGGAAACGTTGTGCTCCATGATAGACTGAAATAGCTCGTCTTCATCTTCACCATCAAATGGAGGCTG
CCCGGCAAGCATTTCATACAACAGGACGCCATAGGCCCACCAGTCCACAGATTTTCCATACGGCTGATAA
GCGATTATCTCTGGGGCGATATAATCTGGAGTCCCACAGAAGGTCCTGGTCGTGACTCCATCCATCATGT
GTTCCTTGCACATCCCAAAGTCAGCAATTTTGATATGTCCTTCTGAATCCAACATGACGTTATCTAACTT
CAGATCCCTATAAATGATTCCTCTTTTATGAAGAAAGAACAATCCGATGGAAATCTCTGCCGCATAGAAT
ACTGCTTGTGGTTCCTTAAATTTTCCTACTTGCTGAATGTGGTACATGAGGTCCCCACCGTTGACATATT
CCATGACGAAGTACAGCCGATCCACTGTCTG
