[The description below was written by a language model from this plasmid's Addgene catalogue record.]
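Description:
PKC alpha dNPS is a mammalian expression plasmid built on the pHACE backbone (about 5.4 kb without insert) that carries a truncated form of human protein kinase C alpha (PRKCA). It is propagated in E. coli as a high-copy plasmid under ampicillin selection, and it carries a neomycin resistance marker so that transfected mammalian cells can be selected with G418. The record does not state which promoter drives expression or which origin of replication is present. The use of T7 and SP6 as flanking sequencing primers indicates that these phage promoter sequences sit on either side of the cloning site.

The insert is roughly 1.9 kb, was cloned by restriction digestion into an EcoRI site that is preserved at both ends, and is fused in frame to an HA epitope tag supplied by the backbone at the C terminus. This tag allows detection or immunoprecipitation of the expressed protein with anti-HA antibodies. The recorded mutation is a deletion of residues 1–29. In PKC alpha the N-terminal region contains the autoinhibitory pseudosubstrate sequence, which normally occupies the catalytic site and keeps the kinase inactive, and the "dNPS" name is consistent with removal of this N-terminal pseudosubstrate region. Such deletions are generally used to relieve autoinhibition and produce a constitutively active kinase, although the record does not explicitly describe the activity of the mutant.

The associated publication concerns the roles of individual PKC isoforms in the transcriptional control of cyclin D1 and related genes. This suggests the construct is used in transfection experiments to test the effect of this PKC alpha variant on downstream signalling and gene expression.
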