Addgene plasmid #21233: PKC alpha dNPS
Depositing lab: Bernard Weinstein. Publication: Roles of specific isoforms of protein kinase C in the transcriptional control of cyclin D1 and related genes. Soh JW, Weinstein IB. J Biol Chem. 2003 Sep 5. 278(36):34709-16. 10.1074/jbc.M302016200 PubMed 12794082.
Backbone
  Vector backbone: pHACE
  Backbone size w/o insert (bp): 5400
  Vector type: Mammalian Expression
  Selectable markers: Neomycin (select with G418)
Growth in bacteria
  Bacterial resistance: Ampicillin, 100 μg/mL
  Growth temperature: 37°C
  Growth strain: DH5alpha
  Copy number: High Copy
Gene/Insert
  Gene/Insert name: PKC alpha (alt name: protein kinase C, alpha)
  Species: H. sapiens (human)
  Insert size (bp): 1929
  Mutation: delta 1-29
  Entrez Gene: PRKCA (a.k.a. AAG6, PKC-alpha, PKCA, PKCI+/-, PKCalpha, PRKACA)
  Tag / fusion protein: HA (C terminal on backbone)
  Cloning method: Restriction Enzyme; 5′ cloning site EcoRI (not destroyed); 3′ cloning site EcoRI (not destroyed)
  Sequencing primers: 5′ T7; 3′ SP6
Terms and licenses: Academic/Nonprofit Terms; Industry Terms: Not Available to Industry
How to cite: PKC alpha dNPS was a gift from Bernard Weinstein (Addgene plasmid # 21233 ; http://n2t.net/addgene:21233 ; RRID:Addgene_21233)
